Addgene plasmid #228560: Aquamarine-LC3B-TdLanYFP
Depositing lab: Giulia Bertolin. Publication: The LC3B FRET biosensor monitors the modes of action of ATG4B during autophagy in living cells. Gokerkucuk EB, Cheron A, Tramier M, Bertolin G. Autophagy. 2023 Aug;19(8):2275-2295. doi: 10.1080/15548627.2023.2179845. Epub 2023 Feb 22. PubMed 36814061.
Backbone
  Vector backbone: pCMV
  Vector type: Mammalian Expression
  Selectable markers: Neomycin (select with G418)
Growth in bacteria
  Bacterial resistance: Kanamycin, 50 μg/mL
  Growth temperature: 37°C
  Growth strain: DH5alpha
  Copy number: High Copy
Gene/Insert
  Gene/Insert name: MAP1LC3B (alt name: LC3B)
  Species: H. sapiens (human)
  Entrez Gene: MAP1LC3B (a.k.a. ATG8F, LC3B, MAP1A/1BLC3, MAP1LC3B-a)
  Promoter: CMV
  Tag / fusion protein: TdLanYFP (C terminal on insert); Aquamarine (N terminal on insert)
Terms and licenses: Academic/Nonprofit Terms; Industry Terms: Not Available to Industry
How to cite: Aquamarine-LC3B-TdLanYFP was a gift from Giulia Bertolin (Addgene plasmid # 228560 ; http://n2t.net/addgene:228560 ; RRID:Addgene_228560)
