[The description below was written by a language model from this plasmid's Addgene catalogue record and pLannotate feature annotations shown in this document.]
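Description:
Aquamarine-LC3B-TdLanYFP is a mammalian expression plasmid on a pCMV backbone (about 6.5 kb) that encodes a genetically encoded FRET biosensor built around human MAP1LC3B (LC3B), a ubiquitin-like modifier involved in autophagosome formation. The CMV immediate-early enhancer and promoter drive a single fusion reading frame in which the cyan fluorescent protein Aquamarine sits at the N terminus of LC3B. Two consecutive copies of the yellow fluorescent protein dLanYFP, forming the tandem dimer TdLanYFP, follow at the C terminus. An SV40 polyadenylation signal terminates the transcript.

In this arrangement Aquamarine can act as the FRET donor and TdLanYFP as the acceptor, so energy transfer reports on whether the two fluorophores remain joined through LC3B. The associated publication title describes the sensor as a tool for monitoring the modes of action of the protease ATG4B during autophagy in living cells. This fits the general biology, since ATG4B cleaves the C-terminal end of LC3B, which would release the acceptor and abolish FRET while leaving Aquamarine attached to LC3B.

The plasmid replicates at high copy in E. coli from a ColE1/pUC-type origin and also carries an f1 origin. A single Tn5 NeoR/KanR gene is placed behind both a bacterial promoter and the SV40 early promoter and ends with the HSV TK polyadenylation signal. It therefore confers kanamycin resistance in bacteria and G418 resistance for selecting transfected mammalian cells. Short annotated fragments of ble, the bGH polyadenylation signal, SV40 large T antigen and a multiple cloning site appear to be backbone remnants rather than functional elements.
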