Features (pLannotate 1.2.2; 17 found; start..end, strand, type, name):
    437..589     +  CDS            ble (fragment): BLE_KLEPN - Experimental evidence at protein level: Swiss-Prot protein existence level 1. Binding protein with a strong affinity to the bleomycin family of antibiotics. Binds to CL990; an antimitotic-antibiotic compound. From Klebsiella pneumoniae.
    648..695     +  polyA_signal   HSV TK poly(A) signal: herpes simplex virus thymidine kinase polyadenylation signal (Cole and Stacy, 1985)
    786..802     -  polyA_signal   bGH poly(A) signal (fragment): bovine growth hormone polyadenylation signal
   1024..1612    +  rep_origin     ori: high-copy-number ColE1/pMB1/pBR322/pUC origin of replication
   1787..2090    +  enhancer       CMV enhancer: human cytomegalovirus immediate early enhancer
   2091..2294    +  promoter       CMV promoter: human cytomegalovirus (CMV) immediate early promoter
   2339..3055    +  CDS            Aquamarine: Aquamarine is a basic (constitutively fluorescent) cyan fluorescent protein published in 2013, derived from Aequorea victoria. It has very low acid sensitivity.
   3071..3445    +  CDS            MAP1LC3B: MLP3B_HUMAN - Also known as MAP1ALC3. Experimental evidence at protein level: Swiss-Prot protein existence level 1. Ubiquitin-like modifier involved in formation of autophagosomal vacuoles (autophagosomes). Plays a role in mitophagy which contributes to regulate mitochondrial quantity and quality by eliminating the mitochondria to a basal level to fulfill cellular energy requirements and preventing excess ROS production (PubMed:28017329). While LC3s are involved in elongation of the phagophore membrane, the GABARAP/GATE-16 subfamily is essential for a later stage in autophagosome maturation. P
   3452..4138    +  CDS            dLanYFP: dLanYFP is a basic (constitutively fluorescent) green/yellow fluorescent protein published in 2013, derived from Branchiostoma lanceolatum.
   4175..4870    +  CDS            dLanYFP: dLanYFP is a basic (constitutively fluorescent) green/yellow fluorescent protein published in 2013, derived from Branchiostoma lanceolatum.
   4882..4906    +  misc_feature   MCS (fragment): multiple cloning site
   4923..5007    +  CDS            large T antigen (fragment): large T antigen from SV40 (simian virus 40)
   5030..5151    +  polyA_signal   SV40 poly(A) signal: SV40 polyadenylation signal
   5185..5613    -  rep_origin     f1 ori (sequence partly withheld): f1 bacteriophage origin of replication; arrow indicates direction of (+) strand synthesis
   5640..5744    +  promoter       AmpR promoter: bla
   5746..6103    +  promoter       SV40 promoter: SV40 enhancer and early promoter
   6138..416     +  CDS            NeoR/KanR (across the origin): aminoglycoside phosphotransferase from Tn5; aph(3')-II (or nptII); confers resistance to neomycin, kanamycin, and G418 (Geneticin®)
>Addgene plasmid #228560 | Aquamarine-LC3B-TdLanYFP | addgene full sequence | sequence record 457347 | Addgene NGS Result
ATCCGGCTACCTGCCCATTCGACCACCAAGCGAAACATCGCATCGAGCGAGCACGTACTCGGATGGAAGC
CGGTCTTGTCGATCAGGATGATCTGGACGAAGAGCATCAGGGGCTCGCGCCAGCCGAACTGTTCGCCAGG
CTCAAGGCGAGCATGCCCGACGGCGAGGATCTCGTCGTGACCCATGGCGATGCCTGCTTGCCGAATATCA
TGGTGGAAAATGGCCGCTTTTCTGGATTCATCGACTGTGGCCGGCTGGGTGTGGCGGACCGCTATCAGGA
CATAGCGTTGGCTACCCGTGATATTGCTGAAGAGCTTGGCGGCGAATGGGCTGACCGCTTCCTCGTGCTT
TACGGTATCGCCGCTCCCGATTCGCAGCGCATCGCCTTCTATCGCCTTCTTGACGAGTTCTTCTGAGCGG
GACTCTGGGGTTCGAAATGACCGACCAAGCGACGCCCAACCTGCCATCACGAGATTTCGATTCCACCGCC
GCCTTCTATGAAAGGTTGGGCTTCGGAATCGTTTTCCGGGACGCCGGCTGGATGATCCTCCAGCGCGGGG
ATCTCATGCTGGAGTTCTTCGCCCACCCTAGGGGGAGGCTAACTGAAACACGGAAGGAGACAATACCGGA
AGGAACCCGCGCTATGACGGCAATAAAAAGACAGAATAAAACGCACGGTGTTGGGTCGTTTGTTCATAAA
CGCGGGGTTCGGTCCCAGGGCTGGCACTCTGTCGATACCCCACCGAGACCCCATTGGGGCCAATACGCCC
GCGTTTCTTCCTTTTCCCCACCCCACCCCCCAAGTTCGGGTGAAGGCCCAGGGCTCGCAGCCAACGTCGG
GGCGGCAGGCCCTGCCATAGCCTCAGGTTACTCATATATACTTTAGATTGATTTAAAACTTCATTTTTAA
TTTAAAAGGATCTAGGTGAAGATCCTTTTTGATAATCTCATGACCAAAATCCCTTAACGTGAGTTTTCGT
TCCACTGAGCGTCAGACCCCGTAGAAAAGATCAAAGGATCTTCTTGAGATCCTTTTTTTCTGCGCGTAAT
CTGCTGCTTGCAAACAAAAAAACCACCGCTACCAGCGGTGGTTTGTTTGCCGGATCAAGAGCTACCAACT
CTTTTTCCGAAGGTAACTGGCTTCAGCAGAGCGCAGATACCAAATACTGTTCTTCTAGTGTAGCCGTAGT
TAGGCCACCACTTCAAGAACTCTGTAGCACCGCCTACATACCTCGCTCTGCTAATCCTGTTACCAGTGGC
TGCTGCCAGTGGCGATAAGTCGTGTCTTACCGGGTTGGACTCAAGACGATAGTTACCGGATAAGGCGCAG
CGGTCGGGCTGAACGGGGGGTTCGTGCACACAGCCCAGCTTGGAGCGAACGACCTACACCGAACTGAGAT
ACCTACAGCGTGAGCTATGAGAAAGCGCCACGCTTCCCGAAGGGAGAAAGGCGGACAGGTATCCGGTAAG
CGGCAGGGTCGGAACAGGAGAGCGCACGAGGGAGCTTCCAGGGGGAAACGCCTGGTATCTTTATAGTCCT
GTCGGGTTTCGCCACCTCTGACTTGAGCGTCGATTTTTGTGATGCTCGTCAGGGGGGCGGAGCCTATGGA
AAAACGCCAGCAACGCGGCCTTTTTACGGTTCCTGGCCTTTTGCTGGCCTTTTGCTCACATGTTCTTTCC
TGCGTTATCCCCTGATTCTGTGGATAACCGTATTACCGCCATGCATTAGTTATTAATAGTAATCAATTAC
GGGGTCATTAGTTCATAGCCCATATATGGAGTTCCGCGTTACATAACTTACGGTAAATGGCCCGCCTGGC
TGACCGCCCAACGACCCCCGCCCATTGACGTCAATAATGACGTATGTTCCCATAGTAACGCCAATAGGGA
CTTTCCATTGACGTCAATGGGTGGAGTATTTACGGTAAACTGCCCACTTGGCAGTACATCAAGTGTATCA
TATGCCAAGTACGCCCCCTATTGACGTCAATGACGGTAAATGGCCCGCCTGGCATTATGCCCAGTACATG
ACCTTATGGGACTTTCCTACTTGGCAGTACATCTACGTATTAGTCATCGCTATTACCATGGTGATGCGGT
TTTGGCAGTACATCAATGGGCGTGGATAGCGGTTTGACTCACGGGGATTTCCAAGTCTCCACCCCATTGA
CGTCAATGGGAGTTTGTTTTGGCACCAAAATCAACGGGACTTTCCAAAATGTCGTAACAACTCCGCCCCA
TTGACGCAAATGGGCGGTAGGCGTGTACGGTGGGAGGTCTATATAAGCAGAGCTGGTTTAGTGAACCGTC
AGATCCGCTAGCGCTACCGGTCGCCACCATGGTGAGCAAGGGCGAGGAGCTGTTCACCGGGGTGGTGCCC
ATCCTGGTCGAGCTGGACGGCGACGTAAACGGCCACAAGTTCAGCGTGTCCGGCGAGGGCGAGGGCGATG
CCACCTACGGCAAGCTGACCCTGAAGTTCATCTGCACCACCGGCAAGCTGCCCGTGCCCTGGCCCACCCT
CGTGACCACCCTGAGCTGGGGCGTGCAGTGCTTCAGCCGCTACCCCGACCACATGAAGCAGCACGACTTC
TTCAAGTCCGCCATGCCCGAAGGCTACGTCCAGGAGCGCACCATCTTCTTCAAGGACGACGGCAACTACA
AGACCCGCGCCGAGGTGAAGTTCGAGGGCGACACCCTGGTGAACCGCATCGAGCTGAAGGGCATCGACTT
CAAGGAGGACGGCAACATCCTGGGGCACAAGCTGGAGTACAACTACATCAGCGGCAACGTCTATATCACC
GCCGACAAGCAGAAGAACGGCATCAAGGCCAACTTCAAGATCCGCCACAACATCGAGGACGGCAGCGTGC
AGCTCGCCGACCACTACCAGCAGAACACCCCCATCGGCGACGGCCCCGTGCTGCTGCCCGACAACCACTA
CCTGAGCACCCAGTCCGCCCTGAGCAAAGACCCCAACGAGAAGCGCGATCACATGGTCCTGCTGGAGTTC
GTGACCGCCGCCGGGATCACTCTCGGCATGGACGAGCTGTACAAGTCCGGACTCAGATCTATGCCGTCGG
AGAAGACCTTCAAGCAGCGCCGCACCTTCGAACAAAGAGTAGAAGATGTCCGACTTATTCGAGAGCAGCA
TCCAACCAAAATCCCGGTGATAATAGAACGATACAAGGGTGAGAAGCAGCTTCCTGTTCTGGATAAAACA
AAGTTCCTTGTACCTGACCATGTCAACATGAGTGAGCTCATCAAGATAATTAGAAGGCGCTTACAGCTCA
ATGCTAATCAGGCCTTCTTCCTGTTGGTGAACGGACACAGCATGGTCAGCGTCTCCACACCAATCTCAGA
GGTGTATGAGAGTGAGAAAGATGAAGATGGATTCCTGTACATGGTCTACGCCTCCCAGGAGACGTTCGGG
ATGAAATTGTCAGTGGAATTCATGGTCTCCAAAGGAGAGGAGGATAACATGGCCTCTCTCCCAGCGACAC
ATGAGTTACACATCTTTGGCTCCTTCAACGGTGTGGACTTTGACATGGTGGGTCGTGGCACCGGCAATCC
AAATGATGGTTATGAGGAGTTAAACCTGAAGTCCACCAAGGGTGACCTCCAGTTCTCCCCCTGGATTCTG
GTCCCTCAAATCGGGTATGGATTCCATCAGTACCTGCCCTTCCCCGACGGGATGTCGCCTTTCCAGGCCG
CCATGAAAGATGGCTCCGGATACCAAGTCCATCGCACAATGCAGTTTGAAGACGGTGCCTCCCTGACTTC
CAACTACCGCTACACCTACGAGGGAAGCCACATCAAAGGAGAGTTTCAGGTGAAGGGGACTGGTTTCCCT
GCTGACGGTCCTGTGATGACCAACTCGCTGACCGCTGCGGACTGGTGCGTGACCAAGATGCTGTACCCCA
ACGACAAAACCATCATCAGCACCTTTGACTGGACTTACACCACTGGAAATGGCAAGCGCTACCAGAGCAC
TGCGCGGACCACCTACACCTTTGCCAAGCCAATGGCGGCCAACATCCTGAAGAACCAGCCGATGTTCGTG
TTCCGTAAGACGGAACTCAAGCACTCCAAGACCGAACTCAACTTCAAGGAGTGGCAAAAGGCATTTACCG
ATGTGATGTCGACTGGCACTGGTTCTACGGGCTCGGGCTCCTCAGGAGAGGAGGATAACATGGCCTCTCT
CCCAGCGACACATGAGTTACACATCTTTGGCTCCTTCAACGGTGTGGACTTTGACATGGTGGGTCGTGGC
ACCGGCAATCCAAATGATGGTTATGAGGAGTTAAACCTGAAGTCCACCAAGGGTGACCTCCAGTTCTCCC
CCTGGATTCTGGTCCCTCAAATCGGGTATGGCTTCCATCAGTACCTGCCCTTCCCCGACGGGATGTCGCC
TTTCCAGGCCGCCATGAAAGATGGCTCCGGATACCAAGTCCATCGCACAATGCAGTTTGAAGACGGTGCC
TCCCTGACTTCCAACTACCGCTACACCTACGAGGGAAGCCACATCAAAGGAGAGTTTCAGGTGAAGGGGA
CTGGTTTCCCTGCTGACGGTCCTGTGATGACCAACTCGCTGACCGCTGCGGACTGGTGCGTGACCAAGAT
GCTGTACCCCAACGACAAAACCATCATCAGCACCTTTGACTGGACTTACACCACTGGAAATGGCAAGCGC
TACCAGAGCACTGCGCGGACCACCTACACCTTTGCCAAGCCAATGGCGGCCAACATCCTGAAGAACCAGC
CGATGTTCGTGTTCCGTAAGACGGAACTCAAGCACTCCAAGACCGAACTCAACTTCAAGGAGTGGCAAAA
GGCATTTACCGATGTGATGGGCATGGACGAGCTGTACAAGTAAAGCGGCCGCGACGGTACCGCGGGCCCG
GGATCCACCGGATCTAGATAACTGATCATAATCAGCCATACCACATTTGTAGAGGTTTTACTTGCTTTAA
AAAACCTCCCACACCTCCCCCTGAACCTGAAACATAAAATGAATGCAATTGTTGTTGTTAACTTGTTTAT
TGCAGCTTATAATGGTTACAAATAAAGCAATAGCATCACAAATTTCACAAATAAAGCATTTTTTTCACTG
CATTCTAGTTGTGGTTTGTCCAAACTCATCAATGTATCTTAACGCGTAAATTGTAAGCGTTAATATTTTG
TTAAAATTCGCGTTAAATTTTTGTTAAATCAGCTCATTTTTTAACCAATAGGCCGAAATCGGCAAAATCC
CTTATAAATCAAAAGAATAGACCGAGATAGGGT
[37 nt withheld, positions 5284-5320]
AAAGAACGTGGACTCCAACGTCAAAGG
[49 nt withheld, positions 5348-5396]
T
[91 nt withheld, positions 5398-5488]
G
[124 nt withheld, positions 5490-5613]
CAGGTGGCACTTTTCGGGGAAATGTGCGCGGAACCCCTATTTGTTTATTTTTCTAAATACATTCAAATAT
GTATCCGCTCATGAGACAATAACCCTGATAAATGCTTCAATAATATTGAAAAAGGAAGAGTCCTGAGGCG
GAAAGAACCAGCTGTGGAATGTGTGTCAGTTAGGGTGTGGAAAGTCCCCAGGCTCCCCAGCAGGCAGAAG
TATGCAAAGCATGCATCTCAATTAGTCAGCAACCAGGTGTGGAAAGTCCCCAGGCTCCCCAGCAGGCAGA
AGTATGCAAAGCATGCATCTCAATTAGTCAGCAACCATAGTCCCGCCCCTAACTCCGCCCATCCCGCCCC
TAACTCCGCCCAGTTCCGCCCATTCTCCGCCCCATGGCTGACTAATTTTTTTTATTTATGCAGAGGCCGA
GGCCGCCTCGGCCTCTGAGCTATTCCAGAAGTAGTGAGGAGGCTTTTTTGGAGGCCTAGGCTTTTGCAAA
GATCGATCAAGAGACAGGATGAGGATCGTTTCGCATGATTGAACAAGATGGATTGCACGCAGGTTCTCCG
GCCGCTTGGGTGGAGAGGCTATTCGGCTATGACTGGGCACAACAGACAATCGGCTGCTCTGATGCCGCCG
TGTTCCGGCTGTCAGCGCAGGGGCGCCCGGTTCTTTTTGTCAAGACCGACCTGTCCGGTGCCCTGAATGA
ACTGCAAGACGAGGCAGCGCGGCTATCGTGGCTGGCCACGACGGGCGTTCCTTGCGCAGCTGTGCTCGAC
GTTGTCACTGAAGCGGGAAGGGACTGGCTGCTATTGGGCGAAGTGCCGGGGCAGGATCTCCTGTCATCTC
ACCTTGCTCCTGCCGAGAAAGTATCCATCATGGCTGATGCAATGCGGCGGCTGCATACGCTTG
